Addgene plasmid #64198: ROZA
Purpose: "Reporter of Zap-70 Activity" Fluorescent reporter of ZAP-70 tyrosine kinase activity
Depositing lab: Annemarie Lellouch. Depositing organization: Delegation INSERM Provence - Alpe Cotes d'Azur - Corse. Publication: A novel ZAP-70 dependent FRET based biosensor reveals kinase activity at both the immunological synapse and the antisynapse. Randriamampita C, Mouchacca P, Malissen B, Marguet D, Trautmann A, Lellouch AC. PLoS One. 2008 Jan 30;3(1):e1521. doi: 10.1371/journal.pone.0001521. PubMed 18231606.
Backbone
  Vector backbone: pCDNA 3.1+
  Backbone manufacturer: invitrogen
  Backbone size w/o insert (bp): 5445
  Total vector size (bp): 1908
  Vector type: Mammalian Expression
  Selectable markers: Neomycin (select with G418)
Growth in bacteria
  Bacterial resistance: Ampicillin, 100 μg/mL
  Growth temperature: 37°C
  Growth strain: DH5alpha
  Copy number: High Copy
Gene/Insert
  Gene/Insert name: ROZA
  Species: Synthetic
  Insert size (bp): 1908
  GenBank ID: EU035753
  Promoter: CMV
  Cloning method: Restriction Enzyme; 5′ cloning site HindIII (not destroyed); 3′ cloning site EcoRI (not destroyed)
  Sequencing primers: 5′ T7; 3′ Sp6
Resource information
  A portion of this plasmid was derived from a plasmid made by: This construct includes monomeric variants of CFP and YFP that were obtained from RY Tsien UC San Diego, USA (see reference below)
Terms and licenses: Academic/Nonprofit Terms; Industry Terms: Not Available to Industry
Depositor comments: Reference for monomeric CFP and YFP fluorescent proteins: Zacharias DA, Violin JD, Newton AC, Tsien RY (2002). Partitioning of lipid-modified monomeric GFPs into membrane microdomains of live cells. Science 296: 913-916.
How to cite: ROZA was a gift from Annemarie Lellouch (Addgene plasmid # 64198 ; http://n2t.net/addgene:64198 ; RRID:Addgene_64198)
