[The description below was written by a language model from this plasmid's Addgene catalogue record.]
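Description:
ROZA ("Reporter of ZAP-70 Activity") is a mammalian expression plasmid built on the pcDNA3.1+ backbone that encodes a genetically encoded fluorescent biosensor for the tyrosine kinase ZAP-70. It is propagated in E. coli as a high-copy plasmid under ampicillin selection, and it carries a neomycin resistance marker so that transfected mammalian cells can be selected with G418.

The payload is a synthetic open reading frame of about 1.9 kb, cloned between the HindIII and EcoRI sites (both retained) and driven by the strong constitutive CMV promoter. The record states that the insert incorporates monomeric variants of CFP and YFP, and the associated publication describes it as a FRET-based biosensor. In sensors of this type, the two fluorescent proteins act as a donor and acceptor pair, and phosphorylation of the sensor by the target kinase alters its conformation and therefore the efficiency of energy transfer, giving a ratiometric optical readout. Monomeric fluorescent protein variants are used to limit signal arising from the fluorophores' own tendency to dimerise. The record does not specify the substrate and phospho-binding sequences placed between the fluorophores, nor any additional tags or targeting motifs.

The construct is intended for live-cell imaging of ZAP-70 activity; the publication title indicates it was used to map kinase activity in T cells at both the immunological synapse and the antisynapse. The listed total vector size equals the insert size and is smaller than the stated 5.4 kb backbone, so that figure appears to be an entry error. The full plasmid should be roughly the sum of backbone and insert.
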