>Addgene plasmid #64198 | ROZA | depositor partial sequence | sequence record 107562 | coding region for ZAP-70 reporter
AAGCTTGCGGCCGCCACCATGGGCTGTGTCTGCAGCTCAAACCCTGAAGATGACAACATGGTGAGCAAGG
GCGAGGAGCTGTTCACCGGGGTGGTGCCCATCCTGGTCGAGCTGGACGGCGACGTAAACGGCCACAGGTT
CAGCGTGTCCGGCGAGGGCGAGGGCGATGCCACCTACGGCAAGCTGACCCTGAAGTTCATCTGCACCACC
GGCAAGCTGCCCGTGCCCTGGCCCACCCTCGTGACCACCCTGACCTGGGGCGTGCAGTGCTTCAGCCGCT
ACCCCGACCACATGAAGCAGCACGACTTCTTCAAGTCCGCCATGCCCGAAGGCTACGTCCAGGAGCGTAC
CATCTTCTTCAAGGACGACGGCAACTACAAGACCCGCGCCGAGGTGAAGTTCGAGGGCGACACCCTGGTG
AACCGCATCGAGCTGAAGGGCATCGACTTCAAGGAGGACGGCAACATCCTGGGGCACAAGCTGGAGTACA
ACTACATCAGCCACAACGTCTATATCACCGCCGACAAGCAGAAGAACGGCATCAAGGCCCACTTCAAGAT
CCGCCACAACATCGAGGACGGCAGCGTGCAGCTCGCCGACCACTACCAGCAGAACACCCCCATCGGCGAC
GGCCCCGTGCTGCTGCCCGACAACCACTACCTGAGCACCCAGTCCAAGCTGAGCAAAGACCCCAACGAGA
AGCGCGATCACATGGTCCTGAAGGAGTTCGTGACCGCCGCCCGCATGCATAAACCACATCCGTGGTTTTT
TGGCAAAATCCCCAGAGCCAAGGCAGAAGAAATGCTCAGCAAACAGCGGCATGACGGGGCCTTCCTGATC
CGAGAGAGCGAGAGCGCTCCTGGGGACTTCTCCCTGTCCGTCAAGTTTGGAAATGATGTGCAGCACTTCA
AGGTGCTCCGCGACGGAGCCGGGAAGTATTTCCTGTGGGTGGTGAAGTTTAATTCTTTGAATGAGCTGGT
AGATTACCACAGATCAACATCCGTGTCCAGGAACCAGCAGATATTCTTACGGGACATAGAAGGCAATAAC
GGGGGAAATAACAATGGCGGGTCTGCAGGTAATAACGGGGGAAATAACAATGGCGGGTCTTGTGAAGATT
ACGTGAATGTTCCTGAGAGTGAGGAGCTCATGGTGAGCAAGGGCGAGGAGCTGTTCACCGGGGTGGTGCC
CATCCTGGTCGAGCTGGACGGCGACGTAAACGGCCACAAGTTCAGCGTGTCCGGCGAGGGCGAGGGCGAT
GCCACCTACGGCAAGCTGACCCTGAAGTTCATCTGCACCACCGGCAAGCTGCCCGTGCCCTGGCCCACCC
TCGTGACCACCTTCGGCTACGGCCTGAAGTGCTTCGCCCGCTACCCCGACCACATGAAGCAGCACGACTT
CTTCAAGTCCGCCATGCCCGAAGGCTACGTCCAGGAGCGCACCATCTTCTTCAAGGACGACGGCAACTAC
AAGACCCGCGCCGAGGTGAAGTTCGAGGGCGACACCCTGGTGAACCGCATCGAGCTGAAGGGCATCGACT
TCAAGGAGGACGGCAACATCCTGGGGCACAAGCTGGAGTACAACTACAACAGCCACAACGTCTATATCAT
GGCCGACAAGCAGAAGAACGGCATCAAGGTGAACTTCAAGATCCGCCACAACATCGAGGACGGCAGCGTG
CAGCTCGCCGACCACTACCAGCAGAACACCCCCATCGGCGACGGCCCCGTGCTGCTGCCCGACAACCACT
ACCTGAGCTACCAGTCCAAGCTGAGCAAAGACCCCAACGAGAAGCGCGATCACATGGTCCTGCTGGAGTT
CGTGACCGCCGCCGGGATCACTCACGGCATGGACGAGCTGTACAAGTAAAGATCTAAGCTTTCAGATCAT
AATCAGCCAATCGAATTC
