>Addgene plasmid #64198 | ROZA | addgene partial sequence | sequence record 110396 | CMV-F 5'-CGCAAATGGGCGGTAGGCGTG-3'
CTATATAAGCAGAGCTCTCTGGCTAACTAGAGAACCCACTGCTTACTGGCTTATCGAAATTAATACGACT
CACTATAGGGAGACCCAAGCTTGCGGCCGCCACCATGGGCTGTGTCTGCAGCTCAAACCCTGAAGATGAC
AACATGGTGAGCAAGGGCGAGGAGCTGTTCACCGGGGTGGTGCCCATCCTGGTCGAGCTGGACGGCGACG
TAAACGGCCACAGGTTCAGCGTGTCCGGCGAGGGCGAGGGCGATGCCACCTACGGCAAGCTGACCCTGAA
GTTCATCTGCACCACCGGCAAGCTGCCCGTGCCCTGGCCCACCCTCGTGACCACCCTGACCTGGGGCGTG
CAGTGCTTCAGCCGCTACCCCGACCACATGAAGCAGCACGACTTCTTCAAGTCCGCCATGCCCGAAGGCT
ACGTCCAGGAGCGTACCATCTTCTTCAAGGACGACGGCAACTACAAGACCCGCGCCGAGGTGAAGTTCGA
GGGCGACACCCTGGTGAACCGCATCGAGCTGAAGGGCATCGACTTCAAGGAGGACGGCAACATCCTGGGG
CACAAGCTGGAGTACAACTACATCAGCCACAACGTCTATATCACCGCCGACAAGCAGAAGAACGGCATCA
AGGCCCACTTCAAGATCCGCCACAACATCGAGGACGGCAGCGTGCAGCTCGCCGACCACTACCAGCAGAA
CACCCCCATCGGCGACGGCCCCGTGCTGCTGCCCGACAACCACTACCTGAGCACCCAGTCCAAGCTGAGC
AAAGACCCCAACGAGAAGCGCGATCACATGGTCCTGAAGGAGTTCGTGACCGCCGCCCGCATGCATAAAC
CACATCCGTGGTTTTTTGGCAAAATCCCCAGAGCCAAGGCAGAAGAAATGCTCAGCAAACAGCGGCATGA
CGGGGCCTTCCTGATCCGAGAGAGCGAGAGCGCTCCTGGGGACTTCTCCCTGTCCGTCAAGTTTGGAAAT
GATGTGCAGCACTTCAAGGTGCTCCGCGACGGAGCCGGGAAGTATTTCCTGTGGGTGGTGAAGTTTAATT
CTTTGAATGAGCTGGTAGATTACCACAGATCAACATCCGTGTCCAGGAACCAGCAGA
