>Addgene plasmid #64198 | ROZA | addgene partial sequence | sequence record 110399 | BGH-rev 5'-TAGAAGGCACAGTCGAGG-3'
CATTTAGGTGACACTATAGAATAGGGCCCTCTAGATGCATGCTCGAGCGGCCGCCAGTGTGATGGATATC
TGCAGAATTCGATTGGCTGATTATGATCTGAAAGCTTAGATCTTTACTTGTACAGCTCGTCCATGCCGTG
AGTGATCCCGGCGGCGGTCACGAACTCCAGCAGGACCATGTGATCGCGCTTCTCGTTGGGGTCTTTGCTC
AGCTTGGACTGGTAGCTCAGGTAGTGGTTGTCGGGCAGCAGCACGGGGCCGTCGCCGATGGGGGTGTTCT
GCTGGTAGTGGTCGGCGAGCTGCACGCTGCCGTCCTCGATGTTGTGGCGGATCTTGAAGTTCACCTTGAT
GCCGTTCTTCTGCTTGTCGGCCATGATATAGACGTTGTGGCTGTTGTAGTTGTACTCCAGCTTGTGCCCC
AGGATGTTGCCGTCCTCCTTGAAGTCGATGCCCTTCAGCTCGATGCGGTTCACCAGGGTGTCGCCCTCGA
ACTTCACCTCGGCGCGGGTCTTGTAGTTGCCGTCGTCCTTGAAGAAGATGGTGCGCTCCTGGACGTAGCC
TTCGGGCATGGCGGACTTGAAGAAGTCGTGCTGCTTCATGTGGTCGGGGTAGCGGGCGAAGCACTTCAGG
CCGTAGCCGAAGGTGGTCACGAGGGTGGGCCAGGGCACGGGCAGCTTGCCGGTGGTGCAGATGAACTTCA
GGGTCAGCTTGCCGTAGGTGGCATCGCCCTCGCCCTCGCCGGACACGCTGAACTTGTGGCCGTTTACGTC
GCCGTCCAGCTCGACCAGGATGGGCACCACCCCGGTGAACAGCTCCTCGCCCTTGCTCACCATGAGCTCC
TCACTCTCAGGAACATTCACGTAATCTTCACAAGACCCGCCATTGTTATTTCCCCCGTTATTACCTGCAG
ACCCGCCATTGTTATTTCCCCCGTTATTGCCTTCTATGTCCCGTAAGAATATCTGCTGGTTCCTGGACAC
GGATGTTGATCTGTGGTAATCTACCAGCTC
